Addgene plasmid #194858: GFP-MYO10-BioID
Purpose: Express MYO10 tagged with eGFP (Nter) and BioID (Cter) in mammalian cells.
Depositing lab: Guillaume Jacquemet. Publication: Myosin-X recruits lamellipodin to filopodia tips. Popovic A, Miihkinen M, Ghimire S, Saup R, Gronloh MLB, Ball NJ, Goult BT, Ivaska J, Jacquemet G. J Cell Sci. 2023 Mar 1;136(5):jcs260574. doi: 10.1242/jcs.260574. Epub 2023 Mar 2. PubMed 36861887.
Backbone
  Vector backbone: EGFPC1
  Vector type: Mammalian Expression
Growth in bacteria
  Bacterial resistance: Kanamycin, 50 μg/mL
  Growth temperature: 37°C
  Growth strain: DH5alpha
  Copy number: High Copy
Gene/Insert
  Gene/Insert name: MYO10 (alt name: myosin X)
  Species: H. sapiens (human)
  Mutation: MyoX contains a Q680R variant compared to the NCBI reference [AAF37875.1]. The plasmid should function as described in the associated publication.
  Entrez Gene: MYO10 (a.k.a. MyoX)
  Promoter: CMV
  Tag / fusion protein: EGFP (N terminal on insert); BioID (C terminal on insert)
  Cloning method: Unknown
  Sequencing primers: 5′ EGFP-C; 3′ SV40pA-R
Resource information
  A portion of this plasmid was derived from a plasmid made by: The original EGFPC1-hMyoX plasmid (Addgene plasmid # 47608) was created by Emanuel Strehler. The original BioID pcDNA3.1 MCS-BirA(R118G)-HA plasmid (Addgene plasmid # 36047) was created by Kyle Roux.
Terms and licenses: Academic/Nonprofit Terms; Industry Terms: Not Available to Industry
Depositor comments: The GFP-MYO10-BioID construct was generated as follows. Flanking XbaI sites were introduced into BioID by PCR (5’-ATTAGATCTAGAGGATCCAAGGACAACACCGTGCCCCTG, 5’-ATTAGATCTAGACTATGCGTAATCCGGTACATCGTAA, template plasmid: BioID pcDNA3.1 MCS-BirA(R118G)-HA) (Addgene plasmid # 36047) and the resulting amplicon was then inserted into a unique XbaI site in the EGFPC1-hMyoX plasmid (Addgene plasmid # 47608) resulting in an EGFP-MYO10-(stop codon)-BioID fusion gene. The stop codon between MYO10 and BioID was then replaced with a codon encoding valine (GTA) using a quick-change mutagenesis kit from Agilent and following the manufacturers' instructions.
How to cite: GFP-MYO10-BioID was a gift from Guillaume Jacquemet (Addgene plasmid # 194858 ; http://n2t.net/addgene:194858 ; RRID:Addgene_194858)
