[The description below was written by a language model from this plasmid's Addgene catalogue record and pLannotate feature annotations shown in this document.]
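Description:
GFP-MYO10-BioID is a mammalian expression plasmid of about 12 kb built on the EGFPC1 backbone. It drives a triple fusion protein from the human cytomegalovirus immediate early enhancer and promoter. The open reading frame begins with EGFP, continues through a short linker derived from the multiple cloning site into full-length human MYO10 (myosin X), and ends with BioID, the promiscuous R118G mutant of the E. coli biotin ligase BirA. An SV40 polyadenylation signal terminates the transcript. According to the depositor, the BirA(R118G) segment was amplified from a BioID-HA template and inserted at an XbaI site downstream of MYO10 in an existing EGFP-MYO10 plasmid. The intervening MYO10 stop codon was then mutated to a valine codon so that the three parts are read as one polypeptide. The MYO10 sequence carries a Q680R difference from the NCBI reference, which the record says is not expected to impair function. Small annotated fragments (His tag, large T antigen, ble) appear to be partial matches by the annotation software rather than functional elements.

The plasmid replicates at high copy in E. coli through a ColE1/pUC-type origin and also carries an f1 origin. A single NeoR/KanR gene sits behind both a bacterial promoter and the SV40 early promoter, followed by an HSV TK polyadenylation signal. It therefore gives kanamycin resistance in bacteria and can support G418 selection in mammalian cells. The EGFP tag allows the fusion protein to be located by fluorescence. The BioID moiety biotinylates nearby proteins so they can be captured and identified. This supports proximity-labelling studies of MYO10 neighbours, and the associated publication concerns myosin-X recruitment of lamellipodin to filopodia tips.
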