Features (pLannotate 1.2.2; 16 found; start..end, strand, type, name):
     61..364     +  enhancer       CMV enhancer: human cytomegalovirus immediate early enhancer
    365..568     +  promoter       CMV promoter: human cytomegalovirus (CMV) immediate early promoter
    613..1329    +  CDS            EGFP: EGFP is a basic (constitutively fluorescent) green fluorescent protein published in 1996, derived from Aequorea victoria. It is reported to be a rapidly-maturing weak dimer with moderate acid sensitivity.
   1371..1390    +  CDS            9xHis (fragment): 9xHis affinity tag
   1408..1449    +  misc_feature   MCS (fragment): multiple cloning site
   1450..7623    +  CDS            MYO10: MYO10_HUMAN - Also known as KIAA0799. Experimental evidence at protein level: Swiss-Prot protein existence level 1. [Isoform Headless]: Functions as a dominant-negative regulator of isoform 1, suppressing its filopodia-inducing and axon outgrowth-promoting activities. In hippocampal neurons, it increases VASP retention in spine heads to induce spine formation and spine head expansion (By similarity). From Homo sapiens (Human).
   7645..8604    +  CDS            BirA(R118G): promiscuous R118G mutant of the E. coli biotin protein ligase (Cronan, 2005) also known as BirA* or BioID
   8648..8732    +  CDS            large T antigen (fragment): large T antigen from SV40 (simian virus 40)
   8755..8876    +  polyA_signal   SV40 poly(A) signal: SV40 polyadenylation signal
   8910..9338    -  rep_origin     f1 ori (sequence partly withheld): f1 bacteriophage origin of replication; arrow indicates direction of (+) strand synthesis
   9365..9469    +  promoter       AmpR promoter: bla
   9471..9828    +  promoter       SV40 promoter: SV40 enhancer and early promoter
   9863..10657   +  CDS            NeoR/KanR: aminoglycoside phosphotransferase from Tn5; aph(3')-II (or nptII); confers resistance to neomycin, kanamycin, and G418 (Geneticin®)
  10678..10830   +  CDS            ble (fragment): BLE_KLEPN - Experimental evidence at protein level: Swiss-Prot protein existence level 1. Binding protein with a strong affinity to the bleomycin family of antibiotics. Binds to CL990; an antimitotic-antibiotic compound. From Klebsiella pneumoniae.
  10889..10936   +  polyA_signal   HSV TK poly(A) signal: herpes simplex virus thymidine kinase polyadenylation signal (Cole and Stacy, 1985)
  11265..11853   +  rep_origin     ori: high-copy-number ColE1/pMB1/pBR322/pUC origin of replication
>Addgene plasmid #194858 | GFP-MYO10-BioID | addgene full sequence | sequence record 389004 | Addgene NGS Result
TAGTTATTAATAGTAATCAATTACGGGGTCATTAGTTCATAGCCCATATATGGAGTTCCGCGTTACATAA
CTTACGGTAAATGGCCCGCCTGGCTGACCGCCCAACGACCCCCGCCCATTGACGTCAATAATGACGTATG
TTCCCATAGTAACGCCAATAGGGACTTTCCATTGACGTCAATGGGTGGAGTATTTACGGTAAACTGCCCA
CTTGGCAGTACATCAAGTGTATCATATGCCAAGTACGCCCCCTATTGACGTCAATGACGGTAAATGGCCC
GCCTGGCATTATGCCCAGTACATGACCTTATGGGACTTTCCTACTTGGCAGTACATCTACGTATTAGTCA
TCGCTATTACCATGGTGATGCGGTTTTGGCAGTACATCAATGGGCGTGGATAGCGGTTTGACTCACGGGG
ATTTCCAAGTCTCCACCCCATTGACGTCAATGGGAGTTTGTTTTGGCACCAAAATCAACGGGACTTTCCA
AAATGTCGTAACAACTCCGCCCCATTGACGCAAATGGGCGGTAGGCGTGTACGGTGGGAGGTCTATATAA
GCAGAGCTGGTTTAGTGAACCGTCAGATCCGCTAGCGCTACCGGTCGCCACCATGGTGAGCAAGGGCGAG
GAGCTGTTCACCGGGGTGGTGCCCATCCTGGTCGAGCTGGACGGCGACGTAAACGGCCACAAGTTCAGCG
TGTCCGGCGAGGGCGAGGGCGATGCCACCTACGGCAAGCTGACCCTGAAGTTCATCTGCACCACCGGCAA
GCTGCCCGTGCCCTGGCCCACCCTCGTGACCACCCTGACCTACGGCGTGCAGTGCTTCAGCCGCTACCCC
GACCACATGAAGCAGCACGACTTCTTCAAGTCCGCCATGCCCGAAGGCTACGTCCAGGAGCGCACCATCT
TCTTCAAGGACGACGGCAACTACAAGACCCGCGCCGAGGTGAAGTTCGAGGGCGACACCCTGGTGAACCG
CATCGAGCTGAAGGGCATCGACTTCAAGGAGGACGGCAACATCCTGGGGCACAAGCTGGAGTACAACTAC
AACAGCCACAACGTCTATATCATGGCCGACAAGCAGAAGAACGGCATCAAGGTGAACTTCAAGATCCGCC
ACAACATCGAGGACGGCAGCGTGCAGCTCGCCGACCACTACCAGCAGAACACCCCCATCGGCGACGGCCC
CGTGCTGCTGCCCGACAACCACTACCTGAGCACCCAGTCCGCCCTGAGCAAAGACCCCAACGAGAAGCGC
GATCACATGGTCCTGCTGGAGTTCGTGACCGCCGCCGGGATCACTCTCGGCATGGACGAGCTGTACAAGT
CCGGACTCAGATCCTACCCCTATGATGTGCCTGACTATGCCCACCACCACCACCACCACCTGGTGCCCAG
GGGCAGCAGATCTCGAGCTCAAGCTTCGAATTCTGCAGTCGACGGTACCATGGATAACTTCTTCACCGAG
GGAACACGGGTCTGGCTGAGAGAAAATGGCCAGCATTTTCCAAGTACTGTAAATTCCTGTGCAGAAGGCA
TCGTCGTCTTCCGGACAGACTATGGTCAGGTATTCACTTACAAGCAGAGCACAATTACCCACCAGAAGGT
GACTGCTATGCACCCCACGAACGAGGAGGGCGTGGATGACATGGCGTCCTTGACAGAGCTCCATGGCGGC
TCCATCATGTATAACTTATTCCAGCGGTATAAGAGAAATCAAATATATACCTACATCGGCTCCATCCTGG
CCTCCGTGAACCCCTACCAGCCCATCGCCGGGCTGTACGAGCCTGCCACCATGGAGCAGTACAGCCGGCG
CCACCTGGGCGAGCTGCCCCCGCACATCTTCGCCATCGCCAACGAGTGCTACCGCTGCCTGTGGAAGCGC
TACGACAACCAGTGCATCCTCATCAGTGGTGAAAGTGGGGCAGGTAAAACCGAAAGCACTAAATTGATCC
TCAAGTTTCTGTCAGTCATCAGTCAACAGTCTTTGGAATTGTCCTTAAAGGAGAAGACATCCTGTGTTGA
ACGAGCTATTCTTGAAAGCAGCCCCATCATGGAAGCTTTCGGCAATGCGAAGACCGTGTACAACAACAAC
TCTAGTCGCTTTGGGAAGTTTGTTCAGCTGAACATCTGTCAGAAAGGAAATATTCAGGGCGGGAGAATTG
TAGATTATTTATTAGAAAAAAACCGAGTAGTAAGGCAAAATCCCGGGGAAAGGAATTATCACATATTTTA
TGCACTGCTGGCAGGGCTGGAACATGAAGAAAGAGAAGAATTTTATTTATCTACGCCAGAAAACTACCAC
TACTTGAATCAGTCTGGATGTGTAGAAGACAAGACAATCAGTGACCAGGAATCCTTTAGGGAAGTTATTA
CGGCAATGGACGTGATGCAGTTCAGCAAGGAGGAAGTTCGGGAAGTGTCGAGGCTGCTTGCTGGTATACT
GCATCTTGGGAACATAGAATTTATCACTGCTGGTGGGGCACAGGTTTCCTTCAAAACAGCTTTGGGCAGA
TCTGCGGAGTTACTTGGGCTGGACCCAACACAGCTCACAGATGCTTTGACCCAGAGATCAATGTTCCTCA
GGGGAGAAGAGATCCTCACGCCTCTCAATGTTCAACAGGCAGTAGACAGCAGGGACTCCCTGGCCATGGC
TCTGTATGCGTGCTGCTTTGAGTGGGTAATCAAGAAGATCAACAGCAGGATCAAAGGCAATGAGGACTTC
AAGTCTATTGGCATCCTCGACATCTTTGGATTTGAAAACTTTGAGGTTAATCACTTTGAACAGTTCAATA
TAAACTATGCAAACGAGAAACTTCAGGAGTACTTCAACAAGCATATTTTTTCTTTAGAACAACTAGAATA
TAGCCGGGAAGGATTAGTGTGGGAAGATATTGACTGGATAGACAATGGAGAATGCCTGGACTTGATTGAG
AAGAAACTTGGCCTCCTAGCCCTTATCAATGAAGAAAGCCATTTTCCTCAAGCCACAGACAGCACCTTAT
TGGAGAAGCTACACAGTCAGCATGCGAATAACCACTTTTATGTGAAGCCCAGAGTTGCAGTTAACAATTT
TGGAGTGAAGCACTATGCTGGAGAGGTGCAATATGATGTCCGAGGTATCTTGGAGAAGAACAGAGATACA
TTTCGAGATGACCTTCTCAATTTGCTAAGAGAAAGCCGATTTGACTTTATCTACGATCTTTTTGAACATG
TTTCAAGCCGCAACAACCAGGATACCTTGAAATGTGGAAGCAAACATCGGCGGCCTACAGTCAGCTCACA
GTTCAAGGACTCACTGCATTCCTTAATGGCAACGCTAAGCTCCTCTAATCCTTTCTTTGTTCGCTGTATC
AAGCCAAACATGCAGAAGATGCCAGACCAGTTTGACCAGGCGGTTGTGCTGAACCAGCTGCGGTACTCAG
GGATGCTGGAGACTGTGAGAATCCGCAAAGCTGGGTATGCGGTCCGAAGACCCTTTCGGGACTTTTACAA
AAGGTATAAAGTGCTGATGAGGAATCTGGCTCTGCCTGAGGACGTCCGAGGGAAGTGCACGAGCCTGCTG
CAGCTCTATGATGCCTCCAACAGCGAGTGGCAGCTGGGGAAGACCAAGGTCTTTCTTCGAGAATCCTTGG
AACAGAAACTGGAGAAGCGGAGGGAAGAGGAAGTGAGCCACGCGGCCATGGTGATTCGGGCCCATGTCTT
GGGCTTCTTAGCACGAAAACAATACAGAAAGGTCCTTTATTGTGTGGTGATAATACAGAAGAATTACAGA
GCATTCCTTCTGAGGAGGAGATTTTTGCACCTGAAAAAGGCAGCCATAGTTTTCCAGAAGCAACTCAGAG
GTCAGATTGCTCGGAGAGTTTACAGACAATTGCTGGCAGAGAAAAGGGAGCAAGAAGAAAAGAAGAAACA
GGAAGAGGAAGAAAAGAAGAAACGGGAGGAAGAAGAAAGAGAAAGAGAGAGAGAGCGAAGAGAAGCCGAG
CTCCGCGCCCAGCAGGAAGAAGAAACGAGGAAGCAGCAAGAACTCGAAGCCTTGCAGAAGAGCCAGAAGG
AAGCTGAACTGACCCGTGAACTGGAGAAACAGAAGGAAAATAAGCAGGTGGAAGAGATCCTCCGTCTGGA
GAAAGAAATCGAGGACCTGCAGCGCATGAAGGAGCAGCAGGAGCTGTCGCTGACCGAGGCTTCCCTGCAG
AAGCTGCAGGAGCGGCGGGACCAGGAGCTCCGCAGGCTGGAGGAGGAAGCGTGCAGGGCGGCCCAGGAGT
TCCTCGAGTCCCTCAATTTCGACGAGATCGACGAGTGTGTCCGGAATATCGAGCGGTCCCTGTCGGTGGG
AAGCGAATTTTCCAGCGAGCTGGCTGAGAGCGCATGCGAGGAGAAGCCCAACTTCAACTTCAGCCAGCCC
TACCCAGAGGAGGAGGTCGATGAGGGCTTCGAAGCCGACGACGACGCCTTCAAGGACTCCCCCAACCCCA
GCGAGCACGGCCACTCAGACCAGCGAACAAGTGGCATCCGGACCAGCGATGACTCTTCAGAGGAGGACCC
ATACATGAACGACACGGTGGTGCCCACCAGCCCCAGTGCGGACAGCACGGTGCTGCTCGCCCCATCAGTG
CAGGACTCCGGGAGCCTACACAACTCCTCCAGCGGCGAGTCCACCTACTGCATGCCCCAGAACGCTGGGG
ACTTGCCCTCCCCAGACGGCGACTACGACTACGACCAGGATGACTATGAGGACGGTGCCATCACTTCCGG
CAGCAGCGTGACCTTCTCCAACTCCTACGGCAGCCAGTGGTCCCCCGACTACCGCTGCTCTGTGGGGACC
TACAACAGCTCGGGTGCCTACCGGTTCAGCTCTGAGGGGGCGCAGTCCTCGTTTGAAGATAGTGAAGAGG
ACTTTGATTCCAGGTTTGATACAGATGATGAGCTTTCATACCGGCGTGACTCTGTGTACAGCTGTGTCAC
TCTGCCGTATTTCCACAGCTTTCTGTACATGAAAGGTGGCCTGATGAACTCTTGGAAACGCCGCTGGTGC
GTCCTCAAGGATGAAACCTTCTTGTGGTTCCGCTCCAAGCAGGAGGCCCTCAAGCAAGGCTGGCTCCACA
AAAAAGGGGGGGGCTCCTCCACGCTGTCCAGGAGAAATTGGAAGAAGCGCTGGTTTGTCCTCCGCCAGTC
CAAGCTGATGTACTTTGAAAACGACAGCGAGGAGAAGCTCAAGGGCACCGTAGAAGTGCGAACGGCAAAA
GAGATCATAGATAACACCACCAAGGAGAATGGGATCGACATCATTATGGCCGATAGGACTTTCCACCTGA
TTGCAGAGTCCCCAGAAGATGCCAGCCAGTGGTTCAGCGTGCTGAGTCAGGTCCACGCGTCCACGGACCA
GGAGATCCAGGAGATGCATGATGAGCAGGCAAACCCACAGAATGCTGTGGGCACCTTGGATGTGGGGCTG
ATTGATTCTGTGTGTGCCTCTGACAGCCCTGATAGACCCAACTCGTTTGTGATCATCACGGCCAACCGGG
TGCTGCACTGCAACGCCGACACGCCGGAGGAGATGCACCACTGGATAACCCTGCTGCAGAGGTCCAAAGG
GGACACCAGAGTGGAGGGCCAGGAATTCATCGTGAGAGGATGGTTGCACAAAGAGGTGAAGAACAGTCCG
AAGATGTCTTCACTGAAACTGAAGAAACGGTGGTTTGTACTCACCCACAATTCCCTGGATTACTACAAGA
GTTCAGAGAAGAACGCGCTCAAACTGGGGACCCTGGTCCTCAACAGCCTCTGCTCTGTCGTCCCCCCAGA
TGAGAAGATATTCAAAGAGACAGGCTACTGGAACGTCACCGTGTACGGGCGCAAGCACTGTTACCGGCTC
TACACCAAGCTGCTCAACGAGGCCACCCGGTGGTCCAGTGCCATTCAAAACGTGACTGACACCAAGGCCC
CGATCGACACCCCCACCCAGCAGCTGATTCAAGATATCAAGGAGAACTGCCTGAACTCGGATGTGGTGGA
ACAGATTTACAAGCGGAACCCGATCCTTCGATACACCCATCACCCCTTGCACTCCCCGCTCCTGCCCCTT
CCGTATGGGGACATAAATCTCAACTTGCTCAAAGACAAAGGCTATACCACCCTTCAGGATGAGGCCATCA
AGATATTCAATTCCCTGCAGCAACTGGAGTCCATGTCTGACCCAATTCCAATAATCCAGGGCATCCTACA
GACAGGGCATGACCTGCGACCTCTGCGGGACGAGCTGTACTGCCAGCTTATCAAACAGACCAACAAAGTG
CCCCACCCCGGCAGTGTGGGCAACCTGTACAGCTGGCAGATCCTGACATGCCTGAGCTGCACCTTCCTGC
CGAGTCGAGGGATTCTCAAGTATCTCAAGTTCCATCTGAAAAGGATACGGGAACAGTTTCCAGGAACCGA
GATGGAAAAATACGCTCTCTTCACTTACGAATCTCTTAAGAAAACCAAATGCCGAGAGTTTGTGCCTTCC
CGAGATGAAATAGAAGCTCTGATCCACAGGCAGGAAATGACATCCACGGTCTATTGCCATGGCGGCGGCT
CCTGCAAGATCACCATCAACTCCCACACCACTGCTGGGGAGGTGGTGGAGAAGCTGATCCGAGGCCTGGC
CATGGAGGACAGCAGGAACATGTTTGCTTTGTTTGAATACAACGGCCACGTCGACAAAGCCATTGAAAGT
CGAACCGTCGTAGCTGATGTCTTAGCCAAGTTTGAAAAGCTGGCTGCCACATCCGAGGTTGGGGACCTGC
CATGGAAATTCTACTTCAAACTTTACTGCTTCCTGGACACAGACAACGTGCCAAAAGACAGTGTGGAGTT
TGCATTTATGTTTGAACAGGCCCACGAAGCGGTTATCCATGGCCACCATCCAGCCCCGGAAGAAAACCTC
CAGGTTCTTGCTGCCCTGCGACTCCAGTATCTGCAGGGGGATTATACTCTGCACGCTGCCATCCCACCTC
TCGAAGAGGTTTATTCCCTGCAGAGACTCAAGGCCCGCATCAGCCAGTCAACCAAAACCTTCACCCCTTG
TGAACGGCTGGAGAAGAGGCGGACGAGCTTCCTAGAGGGGACCCTGAGGCGGAGCTTCCGGACAGGATCC
GTGGTCCGGCAGAAGGTCGAGGAGGAGCAGATGCTGGACATGTGGATTAAGGAAGAAGTCTCCTCTGCTC
GAGCCAGTATCATTGACAAGTGGAGGAAATTTCAGGGAATGAACCAGGAACAGGCCATGGCCAAGTACAT
GGCCTTGATCAAGGAGTGGCCTGGCTATGGCTCGACGCTGTTTGATGTGGAGTGCAAGGAAGGTGGCTTC
CCTCAGGAACTCTGGTTGGGTGTCAGCGCGGACGCCGTCTCCGTCTACAAGCGTGGAGAGGGAAGACCAC
TGGAAGTCTTCCAGTATGAACACATCCTCTCTTTTGGGGCACCCCTGGCGAATACGTATAAGATCGTGGT
CGATGAGAGGGAGCTGCTCTTTGAAACCAGTGAGGTGGTGGATGTGGCCAAGCTCATGAAAGCCTACATC
AGCATGATCGTGAAGAAGCGCTACAGCACGACACGCTCCGCCAGCAGCCAGGGCAGCTCCAGGGTAAGGC
GGTCTAGAGGATCCAAGGACAACACCGTGCCCCTGAAGCTGATCGCCCTGCTGGCCAACGGCGAGTTCCA
CTCTGGCGAGCAGCTGGGAGAGACCCTGGGAATGAGCAGAGCCGCCATCAACAAGCACATCCAGACACTG
AGAGACTGGGGAGTGGACGTGTTCACCGTGCCTGGCAAGGGCTACAGCCTGCCTGAGCCTATCCAGCTGC
TGAACGCCAAGCAGATCCTGGGACAGCTGGATGGCGGAAGCGTGGCCGTGCTGCCTGTGATCGACTCCAC
CAATCAGTACCTGCTGGACAGAATCGGAGAGCTGAAGTCCGGCGACGCCTGCATCGCCGAGTACCAGCAG
GCTGGCAGAGGAGGCAGAGGACGGAAGTGGTTCAGCCCATTCGGAGCCAACCTGTACCTGTCCATGTTCT
GGAGACTGGAGCAGGGACCTGCTGCTGCCATCGGACTGAGTCTGGTGATCGGAATCGTGATGGCCGAGGT
GCTGAGAAAGCTGGGAGCCGACAAGGTGAGAGTGAAGTGGCCTAATGACCTGTACCTCCAGGACCGCAAG
CTGGCTGGCATCCTGGTGGAGCTGACAGGCAAGACAGGCGATGCCGCTCAGATCGTGATCGGAGCCGGAA
TCAACATGGCCATGAGAAGAGTGGAGGAGAGCGTGGTGAACCAGGGCTGGATCACCCTGCAGGAGGCTGG
CATCAACCTGGACCGGAACACCCTGGCCGCCATGCTGATCAGAGAGCTGAGAGCCGCTCTGGAGCTGTTC
GAGCAGGAGGGACTGGCTCCTTACCTGAGCAGATGGGAGAAGCTGGACAACTTCATCAACAGACCTGTGA
AGCTGATCATCGGCGACAAGGAAATCTTCGGCATCTCCAGAGGAATCGACAAGCAGGGAGCTCTGCTGCT
GGAGCAGGACGGAATCATCAAGCCCTGGATGGGCGGAGAAATCTCCCTGAGAAGCGCAGAGAAGGCTTAC
CCTTACGATGTACCGGATTACGCATAGTCTAGATAACTGATCATAATCAGCCATACCACATTTGTAGAGG
TTTTACTTGCTTTAAAAAACCTCCCACACCTCCCCCTGAACCTGAAACATAAAATGAATGCAATTGTTGT
TGTTAACTTGTTTATTGCAGCTTATAATGGTTACAAATAAAGCAATAGCATCACAAATTTCACAAATAAA
GCATTTTTTTCACTGCATTCTAGTTGTGGTTTGTCCAAACTCATCAATGTATCTTAACGCGTAAATTGTA
AGCGTTAATATTTTGTTAAAATTCGCGTTAAATTTTTGTTAAATCAGCTCATTTTTTAACCAATAGGCCG
AAATCGGCAAAATCCCTTATAAATCAAAAGAATAGACCGAGATAGGGT
[37 nt withheld, positions 9009-9045]
AAAGAACGTGGACTCCAACGTCAAAGG
[49 nt withheld, positions 9073-9121]
T
[91 nt withheld, positions 9123-9213]
G
[124 nt withheld, positions 9215-9338]
CAGGTGGCACTTTTCGGGGAAATGTGCGCGGAACCCCTATTTGTTTATTTTTCTAAATACATTCAAATAT
GTATCCGCTCATGAGACAATAACCCTGATAAATGCTTCAATAATATTGAAAAAGGAAGAGTCCTGAGGCG
GAAAGAACCAGCTGTGGAATGTGTGTCAGTTAGGGTGTGGAAAGTCCCCAGGCTCCCCAGCAGGCAGAAG
TATGCAAAGCATGCATCTCAATTAGTCAGCAACCAGGTGTGGAAAGTCCCCAGGCTCCCCAGCAGGCAGA
AGTATGCAAAGCATGCATCTCAATTAGTCAGCAACCATAGTCCCGCCCCTAACTCCGCCCATCCCGCCCC
TAACTCCGCCCAGTTCCGCCCATTCTCCGCCCCATGGCTGACTAATTTTTTTTATTTATGCAGAGGCCGA
GGCCGCCTCGGCCTCTGAGCTATTCCAGAAGTAGTGAGGAGGCTTTTTTGGAGGCCTAGGCTTTTGCAAA
GATCGATCAAGAGACAGGATGAGGATCGTTTCGCATGATTGAACAAGATGGATTGCACGCAGGTTCTCCG
GCCGCTTGGGTGGAGAGGCTATTCGGCTATGACTGGGCACAACAGACAATCGGCTGCTCTGATGCCGCCG
TGTTCCGGCTGTCAGCGCAGGGGCGCCCGGTTCTTTTTGTCAAGACCGACCTGTCCGGTGCCCTGAATGA
ACTGCAAGACGAGGCAGCGCGGCTATCGTGGCTGGCCACGACGGGCGTTCCTTGCGCAGCTGTGCTCGAC
GTTGTCACTGAAGCGGGAAGGGACTGGCTGCTATTGGGCGAAGTGCCGGGGCAGGATCTCCTGTCATCTC
ACCTTGCTCCTGCCGAGAAAGTATCCATCATGGCTGATGCAATGCGGCGGCTGCATACGCTTGATCCGGC
TACCTGCCCATTCGACCACCAAGCGAAACATCGCATCGAGCGAGCACGTACTCGGATGGAAGCCGGTCTT
GTCGATCAGGATGATCTGGACGAAGAGCATCAGGGGCTCGCGCCAGCCGAACTGTTCGCCAGGCTCAAGG
CGAGCATGCCCGACGGCGAGGATCTCGTCGTGACCCATGGCGATGCCTGCTTGCCGAATATCATGGTGGA
AAATGGCCGCTTTTCTGGATTCATCGACTGTGGCCGGCTGGGTGTGGCGGACCGCTATCAGGACATAGCG
TTGGCTACCCGTGATATTGCTGAAGAGCTTGGCGGCGAATGGGCTGACCGCTTCCTCGTGCTTTACGGTA
TCGCCGCTCCCGATTCGCAGCGCATCGCCTTCTATCGCCTTCTTGACGAGTTCTTCTGAGCGGGACTCTG
GGGTTCGAAATGACCGACCAAGCGACGCCCAACCTGCCATCACGAGATTTCGATTCCACCGCCGCCTTCT
ATGAAAGGTTGGGCTTCGGAATCGTTTTCCGGGACGCCGGCTGGATGATCCTCCAGCGCGGGGATCTCAT
GCTGGAGTTCTTCGCCCACCCTAGGGGGAGGCTAACTGAAACACGGAAGGAGACAATACCGGAAGGAACC
CGCGCTATGACGGCAATAAAAAGACAGAATAAAACGCACGGTGTTGGGTCGTTTGTTCATAAACGCGGGG
TTCGGTCCCAGGGCTGGCACTCTGTCGATACCCCACCGAGACCCCATTGGGGCCAATACGCCCGCGTTTC
TTCCTTTTCCCCACCCCACCCCCCAAGTTCGGGTGAAGGCCCAGGGCTCGCAGCCAACGTCGGGGCGGCA
GGCCCTGCCATAGCCTCAGGTTACTCATATATACTTTAGATTGATTTAAAACTTCATTTTTAATTTAAAA
GGATCTAGGTGAAGATCCTTTTTGATAATCTCATGACCAAAATCCCTTAACGTGAGTTTTCGTTCCACTG
AGCGTCAGACCCCGTAGAAAAGATCAAAGGATCTTCTTGAGATCCTTTTTTTCTGCGCGTAATCTGCTGC
TTGCAAACAAAAAAACCACCGCTACCAGCGGTGGTTTGTTTGCCGGATCAAGAGCTACCAACTCTTTTTC
CGAAGGTAACTGGCTTCAGCAGAGCGCAGATACCAAATACTGTTCTTCTAGTGTAGCCGTAGTTAGGCCA
CCACTTCAAGAACTCTGTAGCACCGCCTACATACCTCGCTCTGCTAATCCTGTTACCAGTGGCTGCTGCC
AGTGGCGATAAGTCGTGTCTTACCGGGTTGGACTCAAGACGATAGTTACCGGATAAGGCGCAGCGGTCGG
GCTGAACGGGGGGTTCGTGCACACAGCCCAGCTTGGAGCGAACGACCTACACCGAACTGAGATACCTACA
GCGTGAGCTATGAGAAAGCGCCACGCTTCCCGAAGGGAGAAAGGCGGACAGGTATCCGGTAAGCGGCAGG
GTCGGAACAGGAGAGCGCACGAGGGAGCTTCCAGGGGGAAACGCCTGGTATCTTTATAGTCCTGTCGGGT
TTCGCCACCTCTGACTTGAGCGTCGATTTTTGTGATGCTCGTCAGGGGGGCGGAGCCTATGGAAAAACGC
CAGCAACGCGGCCTTTTTACGGTTCCTGGCCTTTTGCTGGCCTTTTGCTCACATGTTCTTTCCTGCGTTA
TCCCCTGATTCTGTGGATAACCGTATTACCGCCATGCAT
